>Addgene plasmid #226813 | pInducer20 2xHA GPR137 | addgene full sequence | sequence record 457261 | Addgene NGS Result
TGGAAGGGCTAATTCACTCCCAAAGAAGACAAGATATCCTTGATCTGTGGATCTACCACACACAAGGCTA
CTTCCCTGATTAGCAGAACTACACACCAGGGCCAGGGGTCAGATATCCACTGACCTTTGGATGGTGCTAC
AAGCTAGTACCAGTTGAGCCAGATAAGGTAGAAGAGGCCAATAAAGGAGAGAACACCAGCTTGTTACACC
CTGTGAGCCTGCATGGGATGGATGACCCGGAGAGAGAAGTGTTAGAGTGGAGGTTTGACAGCCGCCTAGC
ATTTCATCACGTGGCCCGAGAGCTGCATCCGGAGTACTTCAAGAACTGCTGATATCGAGCTTGCTACAAG
GGACTTTCCGCTGGGGACTTTCCAGGGAGGCGTGGCCTGGGCGGGACTGGGGAGTGGCGAGCCCTCAGAT
CCTGCATATAAGCAGCTGCTTTTTGCCTGTACTGGGTCTCTCTGGTTAGACCAGATCTGAGCCTGGGAGC
TCTCTGGCTAACTAGGGAACCCACTGCTTAAGCCTCAATAAAGCTTGCCTTGAGTGCTTCAAGTAGTGTG
TGCCCGTCTGTTGTGTGACTCTGGTAACTAGAGATCCCTCAGACCCTTTTAGTCAGTGTGGAAAATCTCT
AGCAGTGGCGCCCGAACAGGGACTTGAAAGCGAAAGGGAAACCAGAGGAGCTCTCTCGACGCAGGACTCG
GCTTGCTGAAGCGCGCACGGCAAGAGGCGAGGGGCGGCGACTGGTGAGTACGCCAAAAATTTTGACTAGC
GGAGGCTAGAAGGAGAGAGATGGGTGCGAGAGCGTCAGTATTAAGCGGGGGAGAATTAGATCGCGATGGG
AAAAAATTCGGTTAAGGCCAGGGGGAAAGAAAAAATATAAATTAAAACATATAGTATGGGCAAGCAGGGA
GCTAGAACGATTCGCAGTTAATCCTGGCCTGTTAGAAACATCAGAAGGCTGTAGACAAATACTGGGACAG
CTACAACCATCCCTTCAGACAGGATCAGAAGAACTTAGATCATTATATAATACAGTAGCAACCCTCTATT
GTGTGCATCAAAGGATAGAGATAAAAGACACCAAGGAAGCTTTAGACAAGATAGAGGAAGAGCAAAACAA
AAGTAAGACCACCGCACAGCAAGCGGCCGGCCGCTGATCTTCAGACCTGGAGGAGGAGATATGAGGGACA
ATTGGAGAAGTGAATTATATAAATATAAAGTAGTAAAAATTGAACCATTAGGAGTAGCACCCACCAAGGC
AAAGAGAAGAGTGGTGCAGAGAGAAAAAAGAGCAGTGGGAATAGGAGCTTTGTTCCTTGGGTTCTTGGGA
GCAGCAGGAAGCACTATGGGCGCAGCGTCAATGACGCTGACGGTACAGGCCAGACAATTATTGTCTGGTA
TAGTGCAGCAGCAGAACAATTTGCTGAGGGCTATTGAGGCGCAACAGCATCTGTTGCAACTCACAGTCTG
GGGCATCAAGCAGCTCCAGGCAAGAATCCTGGCTGTGGAAAGATACCTAAAGGATCAACAGCTCCTGGGG
ATTTGGGGTTGCTCTGGAAAACTCATTTGCACCACTGCTGTGCCTTGGAATGCTAGTTGGAGTAATAAAT
CTCTGGAACAGATTTGGAATCACACGACCTGGATGGAGTGGGACAGAGAAATTAACAATTACACAAGCTT
AATACACTCCTTAATTGAAGAATCGCAAAACCAGCAAGAAAAGAATGAACAAGAATTATTGGAATTAGAT
AAATGGGCAAGTTTGTGGAATTGGTTTAACATAACAAATTGGCTGTGGTATATAAAATTATTCATAATGA
TAGTAGGAGGCTTGGTAGGTTTAAGAATAGTTTTTGCTGTACTTTCTATAGTGAATAGAGTTAGGCAGGG
ATATTCACCATTATCGTTTCAGACCCACCTCCCAACCCCGAGGGGACCCGACAGGCCCGAAGGAATAGAA
GAAGAAGGTGGAGAGAGAGACAGAGACAGATCCATTCGATTAGTGAACGGATCTCGACGGTATCGCCGAA
TTCACAAATGGCAGTATTCATCCACAATTTTAAAAGAAAAGGGGGGATTGGGGGGTACAGTGCAGGGGAA
AGAATAGTAGACATAATAGCAACAGACATACAAACTAAAGAATTACAAAAACAAATTACAAAAATTCAAA
ATTTTCGGGTTTATTACAGGGACAGCAGAGATCCAGTTTGGACTAGGATCCTTTACCACTCCCTATCAGT
GATAGAGAAAAGTGAAAGTCGAGTTTACCACTCCCTATCAGTGATAGAGAAAAGTGAAAGTCGAGTTTAC
CACTCCCTATCAGTGATAGAGAAAAGTGAAAGTCGAGTTTACCACTCCCTATCAGTGATAGAGAAAAGTG
AAAGTCGAGTGTTTACCACTCCCTATCAGTGATAGAGAAAAGTGAAAGTCGAGTTTACCACTCCCTATCA
GTGATAGAGAAAAGTGAAAGTCGAGTTTACCACTCCCTATCAGTGATAGAGAAAAGTGAAAGTCGAGCTC
GGTACCCGGGTCGAGGTAGGCGTGTACGGTGGGAGGCCTATATAAGCAGAGCTCGTTTAGTGAACCGTCA
GATCGCCTGGAGACGCCATCCACGCTGTTTTGACCTCCATAGAAGACACCGGGACCGATCCAGCCTCCGC
GGCCCCGAACTAGTCCAGTGTGGTGGAATTCTGCAGATATCAACAAGTTTGTACAAAAAAGCAGGCTTTA
AAGGAACCAATTCAGTCGACTGGATCCGGTACCGCTAGCGCCGCCACCACCTTCGATCAACTCGCGCCGC
TGGTCAATAATGGTACCGCTAGCGCCGCCACCATGTACCCATACGATGTTCCTGACTATGCGGGCTATCC
CTATGACGTCCCGGACTATGCAGGATCCGGAGATCCACCTGTCGCAACCATGGAGTCTAATCTGTCAGGG
TTGGTCCCTGCAGCCGGGTTGGTGCCAGCGCTCCCACCAGCGGTAACACTGGGATTGACTGCTGCTTACA
CTACTCTTTACGCTCTCCTTTTCTTTTCCGTATACGCACAATTGTGGTTGGTCTTGCTCTACGGGCACAA
GCGACTGAGCTACCAGACAGTGTTCCTCGCCTTGTGTCTGCTGTGGGCGGCGTTGAGGACAACTCTTTTC
TCTTTTTATTTCAGAGATACGCCAAGAGCTAATCGGCTCGGCCCTCTTCCATTCTGGCTTCTCTACTGTT
GCCCAGTGTGTTTGCAATTCTTTACTCTGACTTTGATGAATCTCTACTTTGCTCAGGTTGTTTTCAAAGC
GAAAGTCAAACGCAGACCCGAGATGTCTCGAGGATTGCTTGCCGTCCGAGGTGCTTTTGTCGGGGCATCT
CTCCTGTTCCTTCTCGTAAATGTGCTGTGTGCTGTGCTGAGTCACCGACGGCGAGCACAGCCGTGGGCGC
TGTTGCTTGTCCGCGTCTTGGTGAGCGACAGTTTGTTTGTAATCTGTGCCCTTTCACTCGCAGCATGCCT
CTGTCTCGTCGCTCGGCGAGCACCAAGTACAAGCATCTATTTGGAAGCGAAGGGGACCAGTGTGTGCCAA
GCCGCTGCTATGGGCGGCGCCATGGTTTTGTTGTACGCTAGTAGGGCGTGCTATAACTTGACAGCACTTG
CCTTGGCCCCGCAAAGTAGGCTGGACACTTTCGACTACGACTGGTACAACGTAAGCGATCAAGCGGACCT
CGTAAACGATCTTGGAAATAAAGGGTATCTCGTGTTCGGTCTGATCCTCTTCGTCTGGGAACTGTTGCCC
ACTACCCTGCTTGTTGGATTTTTCAGGGTCCATAGACCACCCCAGGATCTCTCAACGTCACATATACTGA
ACGGCCAAGTTTTTGCTTCTAGATCCTACTTCTTCGATAGAGCGGGACACTGTGAGGACGAAGGCTGCTC
ATGGGAACACAGTAGGGGCGAGTCAACGAGTATGAGTGGTTCTCTCGGGTCAGGATCATGGTATGGTGCA
ATAGGGAGGGAACCCGGATGGTACGGAGGTAGTCAAACGAAGACTACGCCCCTGCTCTTCAGTCAGGTGC
CTGGGCCCGGGGGACACCACCACAGCCTGTACTCTACCCCGCAGACCTGATAAGAATTCGCGGCCGCACT
CGAGATATCTAGACCCAGCTTTCTTGTACAAAGTGGTTGATATCCAGCACAGTGGCGGCCGCTCGAGTCT
AGAGGGCCCGCGGTTCGAATACCCATACGACGTCCCAGACTACGCTTAGTAATGATTAATTAAACTAGAA
ATTCTACCGGGTAGGGGAGGCGCTTTTCCCAAGGCAGTCTGGAGTAACCCACCCAAGATCTGGCCTCCGC
GCCGGGTTTTGGCGCCTCCCGCGGGCGCCCCCCTCCTCACGGCGAGCGCTGCCACGTCAGACGAAGGGCG
CAGCGAGCGTCCTGATCCTTCCGCCCGGACGCTCAGGACAGCGGCCCGCTGCTCATAAGACTCGGCCTTA
GAACCCCAGTATCAGCAGAAGGACATTTTAGGACGGGACTTGGGTGACTCTAGGGCACTGGTTTTCTTTC
CAGAGAGCGGAACAGGCGAGGAAAAGTAGTCCCTTCTCGGCGATTCTGCGGAGGGATCTCCGTGGGGCGG
TGAACGCCGATGATTATATAAGGACGCGCCGGGTGTGGCACAGCTAGTTCCGTCGCAGCCGGGATTTGGG
TCGCGGTTCTTGTTTGTGGATCGCTGTGATCGTCACTTGGTGAGTAGCGGGCTGCTGGGCTGGCCGGGGC
TTTCGTGGCCGCCGGGCCGCTCGGTGGGACGGAAGCGTGTGGAGAGACCGCCAAGGGCTGTAGTCTGGGT
CCGCGAGCAAGGTTGCCCTGAACTGGGGGTTGGGGGGAGCGCAGCAAAATGGCGGCTGTTCCCGAGTCTT
GAATGGAAGACGCTTGTGAGGCGGGCTGTGAGGTCGTTGAAACAAGGTGGGGGGCATGGTGGGCGGCAAG
AACCCAAGGTCTTGAGGCCTTCGCTAATGCGGGAAAGCTCTTATTCGGGTGAGATGGGCTGGGGCACCAT
CTGGGGACCCTGACGTGAAGTTTGTCACTGACTGGAGAACTCGGTTTGTCGTCTGTTGCGGGGGCGGCAG
TTATGGCGGTGCCGTTGGGCAGTGCACCCGTACCTTTGGGAGCGCGCGCCCTCGTCGTGTCGTGACGTCA
CCCGTTCTGTTGGCTTATAATGCAGGGTGGGGCCACCTGCCGGTAGGTGTGCGGTAGGCTTTTCTCCGTC
GCAGGACGCAGGGTTCGGGCCTAGGGTAGGCTCTCCTGAATCGACAGGCGCCGGACCTCTGGTGAGGGGA
GGGATAAGTGAGGCGTCAGTTTCTTTGGTCGGTTTTATGTACCTATCTTCTTAAGTAGCTGAAGCTCCGG
TTTTGAACTATGCGCTCGGGGTTGGCGAGTGTGTTTTGTGAAGTTTTTTAGGCACCTTTTGAAATGTAAT
CATTTGGGTCAATATGTAATTTTCAGTGTTAGACTAGTAAATTGTCCGCTAAATTCTGGCCGTTTTTGGC
TTTTTTGTTAGACGAAGCTTGGTACCGAGCTCGGATCTCCACCCCGTACCGGTCCTGCAGTCGAATTCAC
CATGTCTAGACTGGACAAGAGCAAAGTCATAAACGGAGCTCTGGAATTACTCAATGGTGTCGGTATCGAA
GGCCTGACGACAAGGAAACTCGCTCAAAAGCTGGGAGTTGAGCAGCCTACCCTGTACTGGCACGTGAAGA
ACAAGCGGGCCCTGCTCGATGCCCTGCCAATCGAGATGCTGGACAGGCATCATACCCACTTCTGCCCCCT
GGAAGGCGAGTCATGGCAAGACTTTCTGCGGAACAACGCCAAGTCATACCGCTGTGCTCTCCTCTCACAT
CGCGACGGGGCTAAAGTGCATCTCGGCACCCGCCCAACAGAGAAACAGTACGAAACCCTGGAAAATCAGC
TCGCGTTCCTGTGTCAGCAAGGCTTCTCCCTGGAGAACGCACTGTACGCTCTGTCCGCCGTGGGCCACTT
TACACTGGGCTGCGTATTGGAGGAACAGGAGCATCAAGTAGCAAAAGAGGAAAGAGAGACACCTACCACC
GATTCTATGCCCCCACTTCTGAGACAAGCAATTGAGCTGTTCGACCGGCAGGGAGCCGAACCTGCCTTCC
TTTTCGGCCTGGAACTAATCATATGTGGCCTGGAGAAACAGCTAAAGTGCGAAAGCGGCGGGCCGACCGA
CGCCCTTGACGATTTTGACTTAGACATGCTCCCAGCCGATGCCCTTGACGACTTTGACCTTGATATGCTG
CCTGCTGACGCTCTTGACGATTTTGACCTTGACATGCTCCCCGGGTAACTAAGTAAGGATCCGCGGCCGC
ACTAGAGGAATTCCGCCCCTCTCCCCCCCCCCCCTCTCCCTCCCCCCCCCCTAACGTTACTGGCCGAAGC
CGCTTGGAATAAGGCCGGTGTGCGTTTGTCTATATGTTATTTTCCACCATATTGCCGTCTTTTGGCAATG
TGAGGGCCCGGAAACCTGGCCCTGTCTTCTTGACGAGCATTCCTAGGGGTCTTTCCCCTCTCGCCAAAGG
AATGCAAGGTCTGTTGAATGTCGTGAAGGAAGCAGTTCCTCTGGAAGCTTCTTGAAGACAAACAACGTCT
GTAGCGACCCTTTGCAGGCAGCGGAACCCCCCACCTGGCGACAGGTGCCTCTGCGGCCAAAAGCCACGTG
TATAAGATACACCTGCAAAGGCGGCACAACCCCAGTGCCACGTTGTGAGTTGGATAGTTGTGGAAAGAGT
CAAATGGCTCTCCTCAAGCGTATTCAACAAGGGGCTGAAGGATGCCCAGAAGGTACCCCATTGTATGGGA
TCTGATCTGGGGCCTCGGTGCACATGCTTTACATGTGTTTAGTCGAGGTTAAAAAAACGTCTAGGCCCCC
CGAACCACGGGGACGTGGTTTTCCTTTGAAAAACACGATGATAAGCTTACCGGTCCACCATGATTGAACA
AGATGGATTGCACGCAGGTTCTCCGGCCGCTTGGGTGGAGAGGCTATTCGGCTATGACTGGGCACAACAG
ACAATCGGCTGCTCTGATGCCGCCGTGTTCCGGCTGTCAGCGCAGGGGCGCCCGGTTCTTTTTGTCAAGA
CCGACCTGTCCGGTGCCCTGAATGAACTGCAAGACGAGGCAGCGCGGCTATCGTGGCTGGCCACGACGGG
CGTTCCTTGCGCAGCTGTGCTCGACGTTGTCACTGAAGCGGGAAGGGACTGGCTGCTATTGGGCGAAGTG
CCGGGGCAGGATCTCCTGTCATCTCACCTTGCTCCTGCCGAGAAAGTATCCATCATGGCTGATGCAATGC
GGCGGCTGCATACGCTTGATCCGGCTACCTGCCCATTCGACCACCAAGCGAAACATCGCATCGAGCGAGC
ACGTACTCGGATGGAAGCCGGTCTTGTCGATCAGGATGATCTGGACGAAGAGCATCAGGGGCTCGCGCCA
GCCGAACTGTTCGCCAGGCTCAAGGCGAGCATGCCCGACGGCGAGGATCTCGTCGTGACCCATGGCGATG
CCTGCTTGCCGAATATCATGGTGGAAAATGGCCGCTTTTCTGGATTCATCGACTGTGGCCGGCTGGGTGT
GGCGGACCGCTATCAGGACATAGCGTTGGCTACCCGTGATATTGCTGAAGAGCTTGGCGGCGAATGGGCT
GACCGCTTCCTCGTGCTTTACGGTATCGCCGCTCCCGATTCGCAGCGCATCGCCTTCTATCGCCTTCTTG
ACGAGTTCTTCTGATGTACAAGTAAAGCGGCCGCGACTCTAGATCATAATCAGCCATACCACATTTGTAG
AGGTTTTACTTGCTTTAAAAAACCTCCCACACCTCCCCCTGAACCTGAAACATAAAATGAATGCAATTGT
TGTTGTTTAGTCCCTCCCAATTCGATATCAAGCTTATCGCGATAGATCCTAATCAACCTCTGGATTACAA
AATTTGTGAAAGATTGACTGGTATTCTTAACTATGTTGCTCCTTTTACGCTATGTGGATACGCTGCTTTA
ATGCCTTTGTATCATGCTATTGCTTCCCGTATGGCTTTCATTTTCTCCTCCTTGTATAAATCCTGGTTGC
TGTCTCTTTATGAGGAGTTGTGGCCCGTTGTCAGGCAACGTGGCGTGGTGTGCACTGTGTTTGCTGACGC
AACCCCCACTGGTTGGGGCATTGCCACCACCTGTCAGCTCCTTTCCGGGACTTTCGCTTTCCCCCTCCCT
ATTGCCACGGCGGAACTCATCGCCGCCTGCCTTGCCCGCTGCTGGACAGGGGCTCGGCTGTTGGGCACTG
ACAATTCCGTGGTGTTGTCGGGGAAATCATCGTCCTTTCCTTGGCTGCTCGCCTGTGTTGCCACCTGGAT
TCTGCGCGGGACGTCCTTCTGCTACGTCCCTTCGGCCCTCAATCCAGCGGACCTTCCTTCCCGCGGCCTG
CTGCCGGCTCTGCGGCCTCTTCCGCGTCTTCGCCTTCGCCCTCAGACGAGTCGGATCTCCCTTTGGGCCG
CCTCCCCGCCTGAGATCCTTTAAGACCAATGACTTACAAGGCAGCTGTAGATCTTAGCCACTTTTTAAAA
GAAAAGGGGGGACTGGAAGGGCTAATTCACTCCCAACGAAGACAAGATCTGCTTTTTGCTTGTACTGGGT
CTCTCTGGTTAGACCAGATCTGAGCCTGGGAGCTCTCTGGCTAACTAGGGAACCCACTGCTTAAGCCTCA
ATAAAGCTTGCCTTGAGTGCTTCAAGTAGTGTGTGCCCGTCTGTTGTGTGACTCTGGTAACTAGAGATCC
CTCAGACCCTTTTAGTCAGTGTGGAAAATCTCTAGCAGTAGTAGTTCATGTCATCTTATTATTCAGTATT
TATAACTTGCAAAGAAATGAATATCAGAGAGTGAGAGGCCCGGGTTAATTAAGGAAAGGGCTAGATCATT
CTTGAAGACGAAAGGGCCTCGTGATACGCCTATTTTTATAGGTTAATGTCATGATAATAATGGTTTCTTA
GACGTCAGGTGGCACTTTTCGGGGAAATGTGCGCGGAACCCCTATTTGTTTATTTTTCTAAATACATTCA
AATATGTATCCGCTCATGAGACAATAACCCTGATAAATGCTTCAATAATATTGAAAAAGGAAGAGTATGA
GTATTCAACATTTCCGTGTCGCCCTTATTCCCTTTTTTGCGGCATTTTGCCTTCCTGTTTTTGCTCACCC
AGAAACGCTGGTGAAAGTAAAAGATGCTGAAGATCAGTTGGGTGCACGAGTGGGTTACATCGAACTGGAT
CTCAACAGCGGTAAGATCCTTGAGAGTTTTCGCCCCGAAGAACGTTTTCCAATGATGAGCACTTTTAAAG
TTCTGCTATGTGGCGCGGTATTATCCCGTGTTGACGCCGGGCAAGAGCAACTCGGTCGCCGCATACACTA
TTCTCAGAATGACTTGGTTGAGTACTCACCAGTCACAGAAAAGCATCTTACGGATGGCATGACAGTAAGA
GAATTATGCAGTGCTGCCATAACCATGAGTGATAACACTGCGGCCAACTTACTTCTGACAACGATCGGAG
GACCGAAGGAGCTAACCGCTTTTTTGCACAACATGGGGGATCATGTAACTCGCCTTGATCGTTGGGAACC
GGAGCTGAATGAAGCCATACCAAACGACGAGCGTGACACCACGATGCCTGTAGCAATGGCAACAACGTTG
CGCAAACTATTAACTGGCGAACTACTTACTCTAGCTTCCCGGCAACAATTAATAGACTGGATGGAGGCGG
ATAAAGTTGCAGGACCACTTCTGCGCTCGGCCCTTCCGGCTGGCTGGTTTATTGCTGATAAATCTGGAGC
CGGTGAGCGTGGGTCTCGCGGTATCATTGCAGCACTGGGGCCAGATGGTAAGCCCTCCCGTATCGTAGTT
ATCTACACGACGGGGAGTCAGGCAACTATGGATGAACGAAATAGACAGATCGCTGAGATAGGTGCCTCAC
TGATTAAGCATTGGTAACTGTCAGACCAAGTTTACTCATATATACTTTAGATTGATTTAAAACTTCATTT
TTAATTTAAAAGGATCTAGGTGAAGATCCTTTTTGATAATCTCATGACCAAAATCCCTTAACGTGAGTTT
TCGTTCCACTGAGCGTCAGACCCCGTAGAAAAGATCAAAGGATCTTCTTGAGATCCTTTTTTTCTGCGCG
TAATCTGCTGCTTGCAAACAAAAAAACCACCGCTACCAGCGGTGGTTTGTTTGCCGGATCAAGAGCTACC
AACTCTTTTTCCGAAGGTAACTGGCTTCAGCAGAGCGCAGATACCAAATACTGTTCTTCTAGTGTAGCCG
TAGTTAGGCCACCACTTCAAGAACTCTGTAGCACCGCCTACATACCTCGCTCTGCTAATCCTGTTACCAG
TGGCTGCTGCCAGTGGCGATAAGTCGTGTCTTACCGGGTTGGACTCAAGACGATAGTTACCGGATAAGGC
GCAGCGGTCGGGCTGAACGGGGGGTTCGTGCACACAGCCCAGCTTGGAGCGAACGACCTACACCGAACTG
AGATACCTACAGCGTGAGCTATGAGAAAGCGCCACGCTTCCCGAAGGGAGAAAGGCGGACAGGTATCCGG
TAAGCGGCAGGGTCGGAACAGGAGAGCGCACGAGGGAGCTTCCAGGGGGAAACGCCTGGTATCTTTATAG
TCCTGTCGGGTTTCGCCACCTCTGACTTGAGCGTCGATTTTTGTGATGCTCGTCAGGGGGGCGGAGCCTA
TGGAAAAACGCCAGCAACGCGGCCTTTTTACGGTTCCTGGCCTTTTGCTGGCCTTTTGCTCACATGTTCT
TTCCTGCGTTATCCCCTGATTCTGTGGATAACCGTATTACCGCCTTTGAGTGAGCTGATACCGCTCGCCG
CAGCCGAACGACCGAGCGCAGCGAGTCAGTGAGCGAGGAAGCGGAAGAGCGCCCAATACGCAAACCGCCT
CTCCCCGCGCGTTGGCCGATTCATTAATGCAGCAAGCTCATGGCTGACTAATTTTTTTTATTTATGCAGA
GGCCGAGGCCGCCTCGGCCTCTGAGCTATTCCAGAAGTAGTGAGGAGGCTTTTTTGGAGGCCTAGGCTTT
TGCAAAAAGCTCCCCGTGGCACGACAGGTTTCCCGACTGGAAAGCGGGCAGTGAGCGCAACGCAATTAAT
GTGAGTTAGCTCACTCATTAGGCACCCCAGGCTTTACACTTTATGCTTCCGGCTCGTATGTTGTGTGGAA
TTGTGAGCGGATAACAATTTCACACAGGAAACAGCTATGACATGATTACGAATTTCACAAATAAAGCATT
TTTTTCACTGCATTCTAGTTGTGGTTTGTCCAAACTCATCAATGTATCTTATCATGTCTGGATCAACTGG
ATAACTCAAGCTAACCAAAATCATCCCAAACTTCCCACCCCATACCCTATTACCACTGCCAATTACCTGT
GGTTTCATTTACTCTAAACCTGTGATTCCTCTGAATTATTTTCATTTTAAAGAAATTGTATTTGTTAAAT
ATGTACTACAAACTTAGTAGT
Features (pLannotate 1.2.2; 35 found; start..end, strand, type, name):
    377..634     +  LTR            5' LTR (truncated): truncated 5' long terminal repeat (LTR) from HIV-1
    681..806     +  misc_feature   HIV-1 Ψ: packaging signal of human immunodeficiency virus type 1
    790..1128    +  CDS            HIV-1 gag (fragment): gag protein from human immunodeficiency virus 1; gag
   1303..1536    +  misc_feature   RRE: The Rev response element (RRE) of HIV-1 allows for Rev-dependent mRNA export from the nucleus to the cytoplasm.
   1913..2013    +  CDS            Rev (fragment): human immunodeficiency virus 1 (HIV-1) Rev protein; rev; enhances nuclear export of unspliced and incompletely spliced viral mRNAs
   2058..2175    +  misc_feature   cPPT/CTS: central polypurine tract and central termination sequence of HIV-1
   2230..2502    +  protein_bind   tetracycline response element: contains seven copies of the tetracycline operator tetO tetracycline repressor TetR
   2513..2530    +  misc_feature   MCS (fragment): pUC18/19 multiple cloning site
   2535..2573    +  promoter       minimal CMV promoter: human cytomegalovirus (CMV) immediate early promoter
   2703..2727    +  protein_bind   attB1: mutant version of attB; recombination site for the Gateway® BP reaction BP Clonase™
   2836..2898    +  CDS            3xHA (fragment): three tandem HA epitope tags
   2920..4107    +  CDS            GPR137: G137A_BOVIN - Experimental evidence at transcript level: Swiss-Prot protein existence level 2. May activate Wnt/beta-catenin signaling to modulate epithelial cell function. From Bos taurus (Bovine).
   4143..4167    -  protein_bind   attB2: mutant version of attB; recombination site for the Gateway® BP reaction BP Clonase™
   4279..4314    +  promoter       PGK promoter (fragment): mouse phosphoglycerate kinase 1 promoter
   4332..5543    +  promoter       UbC promoter: human ubiquitin C promoter
   5602..6299    +  CDS            rtTA3 (fragment): reverse tetracycline transactivator 3 activates expression from Tet-responsive promoters in the presence of doxycycline
   6229..6339    +  CDS            VP48: 3 tandem repeats of the minimal activation domain of herpes simplex virus VP16 (Cheng et al., 2013)
   6512..6974    +  misc_feature   IRES: internal ribosome entry site (IRES) of the encephalomyocarditis virus (EMCV)
   6990..7784    +  CDS            NeoR/KanR: aminoglycoside phosphotransferase from Tn5; aph(3')-II (or nptII); confers resistance to neomycin, kanamycin, and G418 (Geneticin®)
   7812..7895    +  CDS            large T antigen (fragment): large T antigen from SV40 (simian virus 40)
   7929..7949    +  misc_feature   MCS (fragment): pBluescript multiple cloning site
   7961..8549    +  misc_feature   WPRE: woodchuck hepatitis virus posttranscriptional regulatory element
   8557..8622    +  CDS            nef (fragment): NEF_HV1Z2 - Experimental evidence at protein level: Swiss-Prot protein existence level 1. Extracellular Nef protein targets CD4(+) T-lymphocytes for apoptosis by interacting with CXCR4 surface receptors. From Human immunodeficiency virus type 1 group M subtype D (isolate Z2/CDC-Z34) (HIV-1).
   8624..8857    +  LTR            3' LTR (ΔU3): self-inactivating 3' long terminal repeat (LTR) from HIV-1
   9062..9166    +  promoter       AmpR promoter: bla
   9167..10027   +  CDS            AmpR: β-lactamase; bla; confers resistance to ampicillin, carbenicillin, and related antibiotics
  10198..10786   +  rep_origin     ori: high-copy-number ColE1/pMB1/pBR322/pUC origin of replication
  10969..11023   +  CDS            lacI (fragment): lac repressor; lacI; The lac repressor binds to the lac operator to inhibit transcription in E. coli. This inhibition can be relieved by adding lactose or isopropyl-β-D-thiogalactopyranoside (IPTG).
  11029..11122   +  rep_origin     SV40 ori (fragment): SV40 origin of replication
  11147..11184   +  CDS            lacI (fragment): lac repressor; lacI; The lac repressor binds to the lac operator to inhibit transcription in E. coli. This inhibition can be relieved by adding lactose or isopropyl-β-D-thiogalactopyranoside (IPTG).
  11197..11218   +  protein_bind   CAP binding site: CAP binding activates transcription in the presence of cAMP. E. coli catabolite activator protein
  11233..11263   +  promoter       lac promoter: promoter for the E. coli lac operon
  11267..11289   +  protein_bind   lac operator (fragment): The lac repressor binds to the lac operator to inhibit transcription in E. coli. This inhibition can be relieved by adding lactose or isopropyl-β-D-thiogalactopyranoside (IPTG). lac repressor encoded by lacI
  11321..11404   +  polyA_signal   SV40 poly(A) signal (fragment): SV40 polyadenylation signal
  11571..329     +  CDS            nef (fragment) (across the origin): NEF_HV1BR - Experimental evidence at protein level: Swiss-Prot protein existence level 1. Extracellular Nef protein targets CD4(+) T-lymphocytes for apoptosis by interacting with CXCR4 surface receptors (PubMed:14990729). From Human immunodeficiency virus type 1 group M subtype B (isolate BRU/LAI) (HIV-1).
