[The description below was written by a language model from this plasmid's Addgene catalogue record and pLannotate feature annotations shown in this document.]
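Description:
pInducer20 2xHA GPR137 is an all-in-one, doxycycline-inducible HIV-1-based lentiviral vector built on the pInducer20 backbone for regulated expression of epitope-tagged human GPR137 in mammalian cells. In bacteria it is maintained through a high-copy ColE1/pUC-type origin and selected with ampicillin (AmpR, β-lactamase). The viral portion carries a truncated 5' LTR, the Ψ packaging signal with an adjoining gag fragment, the Rev response element, cPPT/CTS, WPRE and a self-inactivating ΔU3 3' LTR. These elements allow the RNA genome to be packaged when helper functions are supplied in trans, and leave an integrated provirus whose LTR promoter activity is disabled.

The payload was introduced by Gateway recombination and sits between attB1 and attB2 sites, downstream of a tetracycline response element (seven tetO copies) fused to a minimal CMV promoter. The insert is a sequence-optimized human GPR137 coding region derived from a RefSeq protein reference, with an N-terminal 2xHA tag joined to the receptor by a short linker. The automated annotation labels the tag as a partial 3xHA and matches the ORF to the bovine orthologue, but the catalogue entry specifies a 2xHA tag and human origin. A second, constitutive cassette uses the human UbC promoter to drive rtTA3, followed by an EMCV IRES and NeoR. Transduced cells can therefore be selected with G418 and already express the transactivator, which switches on the TRE promoter only when doxycycline is present. According to the record, the construct serves for Tet-inducible 2xHA GPR137 expression, and it was deposited in connection with a GPCR screening study in epithelial cells. The HA tag allows the receptor to be detected.
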