Addgene plasmid #226813: pInducer20 2xHA GPR137
Purpose: Tet-inducible lentiviral vector for 2xHA GPR137 expression
Depositing lab: Ramiro Iglesias-Bartolome. Depositing organization: National Cancer Institute (NCI). Publication: GPCR Screening Reveals that the Metabolite Receptor HCAR3 Regulates Epithelial Proliferation, Migration, and Cellular Respiration. Pedro MP, Lund K, Kang SWS, Chen T, Stuelten CH, Porat-Shliom N, Iglesias-Bartolome R. J Invest Dermatol. 2024 Jun;144(6):1311-1321.e7. doi: 10.1016/j.jid.2023.12.002. Epub 2023 Dec 14. PubMed 38103827.
Backbone
  Vector backbone: pInducer20
  Backbone manufacturer: Addgene #44012
  Vector type: Lentiviral
  Selectable markers: Neomycin (select with G418)
Growth in bacteria
  Bacterial resistance: Ampicillin, 100 μg/mL
  Growth temperature: 30°C
  Growth strain: NEB Stable
  Copy number: Unknown
Gene/Insert
  Gene/Insert name: GPR137
  Species: H. sapiens (human)
  Insert size (bp): 1278
  Mutation: Sequence optimized from NP_001164351
  Entrez Gene: GPR137 (a.k.a. C11orf4, GPR137A, TM7SF1L1)
  Tag / fusion protein: 2xHA tag followed by a GDPPVAT linker (N terminal on insert)
  Cloning method: Gateway Cloning
  Sequencing primers: 5′ LNCX_primer
Terms and licenses: Academic/Nonprofit Terms; Industry Terms: Not Available to Industry
How to cite: pInducer20 2xHA GPR137 was a gift from Ramiro Iglesias-Bartolome (Addgene plasmid # 226813 ; http://n2t.net/addgene:226813 ; RRID:Addgene_226813)
