>Addgene plasmid #226813 | pInducer20 2xHA GPR137 | depositor partial sequence | sequence record 444834 | 2xHA GPR137
ATGTACCCATACGATGTTCCTGACTATGCGGGCTATCCCTATGACGTCCCGGACTATGCAGGATCCGGAG
ATCCACCTGTCGCAACCATGGAGTCTAATCTGTCAGGGTTGGTCCCTGCAGCCGGGTTGGTGCCAGCGCT
CCCACCAGCGGTAACACTGGGATTGACTGCTGCTTACACTACTCTTTACGCTCTCCTTTTCTTTTCCGTA
TACGCACAATTGTGGTTGGTCTTGCTCTACGGGCACAAGCGACTGAGCTACCAGACAGTGTTCCTCGCCT
TGTGTCTGCTGTGGGCGGCGTTGAGGACAACTCTTTTCTCTTTTTATTTCAGAGATACGCCAAGAGCTAA
TCGGCTCGGCCCTCTTCCATTCTGGCTTCTCTACTGTTGCCCAGTGTGTTTGCAATTCTTTACTCTGACT
TTGATGAATCTCTACTTTGCTCAGGTTGTTTTCAAAGCGAAAGTCAAACGCAGACCCGAGATGTCTCGAG
GATTGCTTGCCGTCCGAGGTGCTTTTGTCGGGGCATCTCTCCTGTTCCTTCTCGTAAATGTGCTGTGTGC
TGTGCTGAGTCACCGACGGCGAGCACAGCCGTGGGCGCTGTTGCTTGTCCGCGTCTTGGTGAGCGACAGT
TTGTTTGTAATCTGTGCCCTTTCACTCGCAGCATGCCTCTGTCTCGTCGCTCGGCGAGCACCAAGTACAA
GCATCTATTTGGAAGCGAAGGGGACCAGTGTGTGCCAAGCCGCTGCTATGGGCGGCGCCATGGTTTTGTT
GTACGCTAGTAGGGCGTGCTATAACTTGACAGCACTTGCCTTGGCCCCGCAAAGTAGGCTGGACACTTTC
GACTACGACTGGTACAACGTAAGCGATCAAGCGGACCTCGTAAACGATCTTGGAAATAAAGGGTATCTCG
TGTTCGGTCTGATCCTCTTCGTCTGGGAACTGTTGCCCACTACCCTGCTTGTTGGATTTTTCAGGGTCCA
TAGACCACCCCAGGATCTCTCAACGTCACATATACTGAACGGCCAAGTTTTTGCTTCTAGATCCTACTTC
TTCGATAGAGCGGGACACTGTGAGGACGAAGGCTGCTCATGGGAACACAGTAGGGGCGAGTCAACGAGTA
TGAGTGGTTCTCTCGGGTCAGGATCATGGTATGGTGCAATAGGGAGGGAACCCGGATGGTACGGAGGTAG
TCAAACGAAGACTACGCCCCTGCTCTTCAGTCAGGTGCCTGGGCCCGGGGGACACCACCACAGCCTGTAC
TCTACCCCGCAGACCTGA
